Addgene plasmid #185986: N-1x-BioID2 pBabe-puro (SARS-CoV-2)
Purpose: Expresses SARS-CoV-2 Nucleoprotein fused to BioID2 and HA tag
Depositing lab: Kyle Roux. Depositing organization: Sanford Research. Publication: A BioID-Derived Proximity Interactome for SARS-CoV-2 Proteins. May DG, Martin-Sancho L, Anschau V, Liu S, Chrisopulos RJ, Scott KL, Halfmann CT, Diaz Pena R, Pratt D, Campos AR, Roux KJ. Viruses. 2022 Mar 15;14(3). pii: v14030611. doi: 10.3390/v14030611. PubMed 35337019.
Backbone
  Vector backbone: pBabe puro
  Vector type: Mammalian Expression, Retroviral
  Selectable markers: Puromycin
Growth in bacteria
  Bacterial resistance: Ampicillin, 100 μg/mL
  Growth temperature: 37°C
  Growth strain: NEB Stable
  Copy number: Unknown
Gene/Insert
  Gene/Insert name: SARS-CoV-2 Nucleoprotein (alt names: Nucleocapsid; N protein)
  Species: SARS-CoV-2
  Entrez Gene: N (a.k.a. GU280_gp10)
  Promoter: LTR
  Tag / fusion protein: BioID2 (C terminal on insert); HA (C terminal on insert)
  Cloning method: Restriction Enzyme; 5′ cloning site BamHI (not destroyed); 3′ cloning site EcoRI (not destroyed)
  Sequencing primers: 5′ pBabeF
Terms and licenses: Academic/Nonprofit Terms; Industry Terms: Not Available to Industry
How to cite: N-1x-BioID2 pBabe-puro (SARS-CoV-2) was a gift from Kyle Roux (Addgene plasmid # 185986)
