[The description below was written by a language model from this plasmid's Addgene catalogue record and pLannotate feature annotations shown in this document.]
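Description:
N-1x-BioID2 pBabe-puro (SARS-CoV-2) is a Moloney murine leukemia virus-based retroviral expression vector built on the pBabe-puro backbone, intended for stable delivery of a proximity-labelling fusion protein into mammalian cells. In bacteria it is maintained through a high-copy ColE1/pUC-type origin and an ampicillin resistance gene driven by its native bla promoter. The retroviral portion is flanked by MMLV long terminal repeats and carries a packaging signal (Ψ) plus a truncated gag segment lacking its start codon, which together allow the transcript to be encapsidated efficiently when the plasmid is introduced into a packaging cell line that supplies the viral proteins in trans.

The payload is the SARS-CoV-2 nucleoprotein (N, nucleocapsid) coding sequence, cloned between BamHI and EcoRI sites and transcribed from the 5′ LTR. It is fused at its C terminus to BioID2, the promiscuous R40G mutant of the Aquifex aeolicus biotin ligase, which biotinylates proteins near the fusion so they can be captured and identified. The catalogue entry also lists a C-terminal HA epitope tag for detection; it is not annotated separately in the feature table, though a short unannotated stretch follows the BioID2 reading frame. The "1x" in the name presumably refers to the linker between N and BioID2, but the record does not define it. Downstream, an SV40 enhancer/early promoter drives puromycin N-acetyltransferase, permitting selection of transduced cells. The construct belongs to a set used to map proximity interactomes of SARS-CoV-2 proteins, here identifying host proteins in the vicinity of N.
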