Features (pLannotate 1.2.2; 13 found; start..end, strand, type, name):
     31..500     +  LTR            LTR: long terminal repeat from Moloney murine leukemia virus
    624..898     +  misc_feature   MESV Ψ (fragment): packaging signal of murine embryonic stem cell virus
    965..1381    +  CDS            gag (truncated): truncated Moloney murine leukemia virus (MMLV) gag gene lacking the start codon
   1398..2654    +  CDS            N: NCAP_SARS2 - Experimental evidence at protein level: Swiss-Prot protein existence level 1. Packages the positive strand viral genome RNA into a helical ribonucleocapsid (RNP) and plays a fundamental role during virion assembly through its interactions with the viral genome and membrane protein M. Plays an important role in enhancing the efficiency of subgenomic viral RNA transcription as well as viral replication (By similarity). May modulate transforming growth factor-beta signaling by binding host smad3 (By similarity). From Severe acute respiratory syndrome coronavirus 2 (2019-nCoV) (SARS-C
   2682..3377    +  CDS            BioID2: promiscuous R40G mutant of a biotin protein ligase from Aquifex aeolicus (Kim et al., 2016)
   3424..3753    +  promoter       SV40 promoter: SV40 enhancer and early promoter
   3763..4362    +  CDS            PuroR: puromycin N-acetyltransferase; pac from Streptomyces alboniger; confers resistance to puromycin
   4461..4582    +  LTR            3' LTR (ΔU3) (fragment): self-inactivating 3' long terminal repeat (LTR) from Moloney murine leukemia virus
   4583..5052    +  LTR            LTR: long terminal repeat from Moloney murine leukemia virus
   5118..5170    -  CDS            lacI (fragment): lac repressor; lacI; The lac repressor binds to the lac operator to inhibit transcription in E. coli. This inhibition can be relieved by adding lactose or isopropyl-β-D-thiogalactopyranoside (IPTG).
   5353..5941    -  rep_origin     ori: high-copy-number ColE1/pMB1/pBR322/pUC origin of replication
   6101..6961    -  CDS            AmpR: β-lactamase; bla; confers resistance to ampicillin, carbenicillin, and related antibiotics
   6962..7066    -  promoter       AmpR promoter: bla
>Addgene plasmid #185986 | N-1x-BioID2 pBabe-puro (SARS-CoV-2) | addgene full sequence | sequence record 364138 | Addgene NGS Result
CACATTTCCCCGAAAAGTGCCACCTGCAGCCTGAATATGGGCCAAACAGGATATCTGTGGTAAGCAGTTC
CTGCCCCGGCTCAGGGCCAAGAACAGATGGAACAGCTGAATATGGGCCAAACAGGATATCTGTGGTAAGC
AGTTCCTGCCCCGGCTCAGGGCCAAGAACAGATGGTCCCCAGATGCGGTCCAGCCCTCAGCAGTTTCTAG
AGAACCATCAGATGTTTCCAGGGTGCCCCAAGGACCTGAAATGACCCTGTGCCTTATTTGAACTAACCAA
TCAGTTCGCTTCTCGCTTCTGTTCGCGCGCTTCTGCTCCCCGAGCTCAATAAAAGAGCCCACAACCCCTC
ACTCGGGGCGCCAGTCCTCCGATTGACTGAGTCGCCCGGGTACCCGTGTATCCAATAAACCCTCTTGCAG
TTGCATCCGACTTGTGGTCTCGCTGTTCCTTGGGAGGGTCTCCTCTGAGTGATTGACTACCCGTCAGCGG
GGGTCTTTCATTTGGGGGCTCGTCCGGGATCGGGAGACCCCTGCCCAGGGACCACCGACCCACCACCGGG
AGGCAAGCTGGCCAGCAACTTATCTGTGTCTGTCCGATTGTCTAGTGTCTATGACTGATTTTATGCGCCT
GCGTCGGTACTAGTTAGCTAACTAGCTCTGTATCTGGCGGACCCGTGGTGGAACTGACGAGTTCTGAACA
CCCGGCCGCAACCCTGGGAGACGTCCCAGGGACTTTGGGGGCCGTTTTTGTGGCCCGACCTGAGGAAGGG
AGTCGATGTGGAATCCGACCCCGTCAGGATATGTGGTTCTGGTAGGAGACGAGAACCTAAAACAGTTCCC
GCCTCCGTCTGAATTTTTGCTTTCGGTTTGGAACCGAAGCCGCGCGTCTTGTCTGCTGCAGCGCTGCAGC
ATCGTTCTGTGTTGTCTCTGTCTGACTGTGTTTCTGTATTTGTCTGAAAATTAGGGCCAGACTGTTACCA
CTCCCTTAAGTTTGACCTTAGGTCACTGGAAAGATGTCGAGCGGATCGCTCACAACCAGTCGGTAGATGT
CAAGAAGAGACGTTGGGTTACCTTCTGCTCTGCAGAATGGCCAACCTTTAACGTCGGATGGCCGCGAGAC
GGCACCTTTAACCGAGACCTCATCACCCAGGTTAAGATCAAGGTCTTTTCACCTGGCCCGCATGGACACC
CAGACCAGGTCCCCTACATCGTGACCTGGGAAGCCTTGGCTTTTGACCCCCCTCCCTGGGTCAAGCCCTT
TGTACACCCTAAGCCTCCGCCTCCTCTTCCTCCATCCGCCCCGTCTCTCCCCCTTGAACCTCCTCGTTCG
ACCCCGCCTCGATCCTCCCTTTATCCAGCCCTCACTCCTTCTCTAGGCGCCGGCCGGATCCGCCACCATG
AGCGATAACGGCCCCCAAAACCAACGGAATGCCCCTCGGATAACATTTGGTGGCCCTAGTGATTCCACAG
GAAGTAACCAAAACGGAGAACGGTCTGGAGCCCGCTCTAAACAGAGGCGACCACAGGGATTGCCAAATAA
CACAGCGTCATGGTTTACAGCCCTGACTCAACATGGAAAGGAGGACTTGAAATTTCCACGAGGACAGGGT
GTACCAATAAACACAAACAGTAGTCCAGACGATCAGATCGGGTATTATAGAAGGGCCACGAGACGCATCA
GAGGTGGAGATGGTAAAATGAAAGATCTCAGTCCGCGCTGGTACTTTTATTATTTGGGAACCGGCCCAGA
AGCGGGCCTCCCATATGGAGCCAATAAGGACGGGATTATATGGGTGGCTACAGAGGGAGCCCTCAATACG
CCAAAAGATCACATCGGAACAAGAAACCCTGCTAATAATGCCGCAATCGTGCTGCAGTTGCCTCAGGGGA
CGACGCTTCCTAAAGGCTTTTACGCAGAAGGATCACGCGGCGGCAGCCAAGCATCCTCAAGGTCTAGTTC
CAGAAGTCGAAACAGCTCCAGAAACTCCACACCAGGGTCCAGTAGGGGCACAAGTCCGGCGCGGATGGCG
GGCAACGGCGGAGACGCCGCACTCGCTCTGTTGCTCCTGGACCGGCTCAACCAACTTGAATCCAAGATGA
GTGGTAAGGGACAGCAGCAACAAGGTCAAACCGTAACCAAGAAAAGCGCTGCAGAAGCTTCTAAAAAACC
TCGACAAAAACGGACCGCTACGAAGGCATATAACGTTACTCAAGCCTTCGGGAGACGAGGGCCGGAGCAA
ACCCAGGGGAATTTTGGAGATCAGGAGCTCATCCGGCAAGGGACAGATTACAAACATTGGCCTCAAATCG
CTCAGTTCGCGCCGTCCGCAAGTGCTTTTTTCGGAATGTCTCGCATCGGTATGGAAGTAACACCATCCGG
GACATGGCTCACTTATACCGGCGCCATCAAGCTGGACGACAAAGATCCAAATTTCAAAGATCAGGTGATT
CTCTTGAATAAACACATAGACGCGTATAAGACGTTTCCACCCACCGAACCCAAGAAGGACAAAAAGAAAA
AAGCTGATGAAACACAAGCGTTGCCCCAGCGACAGAAGAAGCAGCAAACCGTCACCCTCCTGCCAGCCGC
TGATCTCGATGACTTCTCCAAGCAACTTCAACAGTCCATGAGCTCAGCCGATTCTACTCAGGCGACCGGT
GGTGGAGGCGGGTCTGAATTCTTCAAGAACCTGATCTGGCTGAAGGAGGTGGACAGCACCCAGGAGAGAC
TGAAGGAGTGGAACGTGAGCTACGGCACCGCCCTGGTGGCCGACAGACAGACCAAGGGCAGAGGCGGCCT
GGGCAGAAAGTGGCTGAGCCAGGAGGGCGGCCTGTACTTCAGCTTCCTGCTGAACCCCAAGGAGTTCGAG
AACCTGCTGCAGCTGCCCCTGGTGCTGGGCCTGAGCGTGAGCGAGGCCCTGGAGGAGATCACCGAGATCC
CCTTCAGCCTGAAGTGGCCCAACGACGTGTACTTCCAGGAGAAGAAGGTGAGCGGCGTGCTGTGCGAGCT
GAGCAAGGACAAGCTGATCGTGGGCATCGGCATCAACGTGAACCAGAGAGAGATCCCCGAGGAGATCAAG
GACAGAGCCACCACCCTGTACGAGATCACCGGCAAGGACTGGGACAGAAAGGAGGTGCTGCTGAAGGTGC
TGAAGAGAATCAGCGAGAACCTGAAGAAGTTCAAGGAGAAGAGCTTCAAGGAGTTCAAGGGCAAGATCGA
GAGCAAGATGCTGTACCTGGGCGAGGAGGTGAAGCTGCTGGGCGAGGGCAAGATCACCGGCAAGCTGGTG
GGCCTGAGCGAGAAGGGCGGCGCCCTGATCCTGACCGAGGAGGGCATCAAGGAGATCCTGAGCGGCGAGT
TCAGCCTGAGAAGAAGCTACCCTTACGATGTACCGGATTACGCATGAGTCGACCCTGTGGAATGTGTGTC
AGTTAGGGTGTGGAAAGTCCCCAGGCTCCCCAGCAGGCAGAAGTATGCAAAGCATGCATCTCAATTAGTC
AGCAACCAGGTGTGGAAAGTCCCCAGGCTCCCCAGCAGGCAGAAGTATGCAAAGCATGCATCTCAATTAG
TCAGCAACCATAGTCCCGCCCCTAACTCCGCCCATCCCGCCCCTAACTCCGCCCAGTTCCGCCCATTCTC
CGCCCCATGGCTGACTAATTTTTTTTATTTATGCAGAGGCCGAGGCCGCCTCGGCCTCTGAGCTATTCCA
GAAGTAGTGAGGAGGCTTTTTTGGAGGCCTAGGCTTTTGCAAAAAGCTTACCATGACCGAGTACAAGCCC
ACGGTGCGCCTCGCCACCCGCGACGACGTCCCCAGGGCCGTACGCACCCTCGCCGCCGCGTTCGCCGACT
ACCCCGCCACGCGCCACACCGTCGATCCGGACCGCCACATCGAGCGGGTCACCGAGCTGCAAGAACTCTT
CCTCACGCGCGTCGGGCTCGACATCGGCAAGGTGTGGGTCGCGGACGACGGCGCCGCGGTGGCGGTCTGG
ACCACGCCGGAGAGCGTCGAAGCGGGGGCGGTGTTCGCCGAGATCGGCCCGCGCATGGCCGAGTTGAGCG
GTTCCCGGCTGGCCGCGCAGCAACAGATGGAAGGCCTCCTGGCGCCGCACCGGCCCAAGGAGCCCGCGTG
GTTCCTGGCCACCGTCGGCGTCTCGCCCGACCACCAGGGCAAGGGTCTGGGCAGCGCCGTCGTGCTCCCC
GGAGTGGAGGCGGCCGAGCGCGCCGGGGTGCCCGCCTTCCTGGAGACCTCCGCGCCCCGCAACCTCCCCT
TCTACGAGCGGCTCGGCTTCACCGTCACCGCCGACGTCGAGGTGCCCGAAGGACCGCGCACCTGGTGCAT
GACCCGCAAGCCCGGTGCCTGACGCCCGCCCCACGACCCGCAGCGCCCGACCGAAAGGAGCGCACGACCC
CATGCATCGATAAAATAAAAGATTTTATTTAGTCTCCAGAAAAAGGGGGGAATGAAAGACCCCACCTGTA
GGTTTGGCAAGCTAGCTTAAGTAACGCCATTTTGCAAGGCATGGAAAAATACATAACTGAGAATAGAGAA
GTTCAGATCAAGGTCAGGAACAGATGGAACAGCTGAATATGGGCCAAACAGGATATCTGTGGTAAGCAGT
TCCTGCCCCGGCTCAGGGCCAAGAACAGATGGAACAGCTGAATATGGGCCAAACAGGATATCTGTGGTAA
GCAGTTCCTGCCCCGGCTCAGGGCCAAGAACAGATGGTCCCCAGATGCGGTCCAGCCCTCAGCAGTTTCT
AGAGAACCATCAGATGTTTCCAGGGTGCCCCAAGGACCTGAAATGACCCTGTGCCTTATTTGAACTAACC
AATCAGTTCGCTTCTCGCTTCTGTTCGCGCGCTTCTGCTCCCCGAGCTCAATAAAAGAGCCCACAACCCC
TCACTCGGGGCGCCAGTCCTCCGATTGACTGAGTCGCCCGGGTACCCGTGTATCCAATAAACCCTCTTGC
AGTTGCATCCGACTTGTGGTCTCGCTGTTCCTTGGGAGGGTCTCCTCTGAGTGATTGACTACCCGTCAGC
GGGGGTCTTTCACATGCAGCATGTATCAAAATTAATTTGGTTTTTTTTCTTAAGTATTTACATTAAATGG
CCATAGTTGCATTAATGAATCGGCCAACGCGCGGGGAGAGGCGGTTTGCGTATTGGGCGCTCTTCCGCTT
CCTCGCTCACTGACTCGCTGCGCTCGGTCGTTCGGCTGCGGCGAGCGGTATCAGCTCACTCAAAGGCGGT
AATACGGTTATCCACAGAATCAGGGGATAACGCAGGAAAGAACATGTGAGCAAAAGGCCAGCAAAAGGCC
AGGAACCGTAAAAAGGCCGCGTTGCTGGCGTTTTTCCATAGGCTCCGCCCCCCTGACGAGCATCACAAAA
ATCGACGCTCAAGTCAGAGGTGGCGAAACCCGACAGGACTATAAAGATACCAGGCGTTTCCCCCTGGAAG
CTCCCTCGTGCGCTCTCCTGTTCCGACCCTGCCGCTTACCGGATACCTGTCCGCCTTTCTCCCTTCGGGA
AGCGTGGCGCTTTCTCATAGCTCACGCTGTAGGTATCTCAGTTCGGTGTAGGTCGTTCGCTCCAAGCTGG
GCTGTGTGCACGAACCCCCCGTTCAGCCCGACCGCTGCGCCTTATCCGGTAACTATCGTCTTGAGTCCAA
CCCGGTAAGACACGACTTATCGCCACTGGCAGCAGCCACTGGTAACAGGATTAGCAGAGCGAGGTATGTA
GGCGGTGCTACAGAGTTCTTGAAGTGGTGGCCTAACTACGGCTACACTAGAAGAACAGTATTTGGTATCT
GCGCTCTGCTGAAGCCAGTTACCTTCGGAAAAAGAGTTGGTAGCTCTTGATCCGGCAAACAAACCACCGC
TGGTAGCGGTGGTTTTTTTGTTTGCAAGCAGCAGATTACGCGCAGAAAAAAAGGATCTCAAGAAGATCCT
TTGATCTTTTCTACGGGGTCTGACGCTCAGTGGAACGAAAACTCACGTTAAGGGATTTTGGTCATGAGAT
TATCAAAAAGGATCTTCACCTAGATCCTTTTGCGGCCGCAAATCAATCTAAAGTATATATGAGTAAACTT
GGTCTGACAGTTACCAATGCTTAATCAGTGAGGCACCTATCTCAGCGATCTGTCTATTTCGTTCATCCAT
AGTTGCCTGACTCCCCGTCGTGTAGATAACTACGATACGGGAGGGCTTACCATCTGGCCCCAGTGCTGCA
ATGATACCGCGAGACCCACGCTCACCGGCTCCAGATTTATCAGCAATAAACCAGCCAGCCGGAAGGGCCG
AGCGCAGAAGTGGTCCTGCAACTTTATCCGCCTCCATCCAGTCTATTAATTGTTGCCGGGAAGCTAGAGT
AAGTAGTTCGCCAGTTAATAGTTTGCGCAACGTTGTTGCCATTGCTACAGGCATCGTGGTGTCACGCTCG
TCGTTTGGTATGGCTTCATTCAGCTCCGGTTCCCAACGATCAAGGCGAGTTACATGATCCCCCATGTTGT
GCAAAAAAGCGGTTAGCTCCTTCGGTCCTCCGATCGTTGTCAGAAGTAAGTTGGCCGCAGTGTTATCACT
CATGGTTATGGCAGCACTGCATAATTCTCTTACTGTCATGCCATCCGTAAGATGCTTTTCTGTGACTGGT
GAGTACTCAACCAAGTCATTCTGAGAATAGTGTATGCGGCGACCGAGTTGCTCTTGCCCGGCGTCAATAC
GGGATAATACCGCGCCACATAGCAGAACTTTAAAAGTGCTCATCATTGGAAAACGTTCTTCGGGGCGAAA
ACTCTCAAGGATCTTACCGCTGTTGAGATCCAGTTCGATGTAACCCACTCGTGCACCCAACTGATCTTCA
GCATCTTTTACTTTCACCAGCGTTTCTGGGTGAGCAAAAACAGGAAGGCAAAATGCCGCAAAAAAGGGAA
TAAGGGCGACACGGAAATGTTGAATACTCATACTCTTCCTTTTTCAATATTATTGAAGCATTTATCAGGG
TTATTGTCTCATGAGCGGATACATATTTGAATGTATTTAGAAAAATAAACAAATAGGGGTTCCGCG
